>Addgene plasmid #216277 | pAAV-hSyn-FAS-GCaMP6f-WPRE | addgene full sequence | sequence record 431696 | Addgene NGS Result
CCTGCAGGCAGCTGCGCGCTCGCTCGCTCACTGAGGCCGCCCGGGCGTCGGGCGACCTTTGGTCGCCCGG
CCTCAGTGAGCGAGCGAGCGCGCAGAGAGGGAGTGGCCAACTCCATCACTAGGGGTTCCTGCGGCCGCAC
GCGTGTGTCTAGACTGCAGAGGGCCCTGCGTATGAGTGCAAGTGGGTTTTAGGACCAGGATGAGGCGGGG
TGGGGGTGCCTACCTGACGACCGACCCCGACCCACTGGACAAGCACCCAACCCCCATTCCCCAAATTGCG
CATCCCCTATCAGAGAGGGGGAGGGGAAACAGGATGCGGCGAGGCGCGTGCGCACTGCCAGCTTCAGCAC
CGCGGACAGTGCCTTCGCCCCCGCCTGGCGGCGCGCGCCACCGCCGCCTCAGCACTGAAGGCGCGCTGAC
GTCACTCGCCGGTCCCCCGCAAACTCCCCTTCCCGGCCACCTTGGTCGCGTCCGCGCCGCCGCCGGCCCA
GCCGGACCGCACCACGCGAGGCGCGAGATAGGGGGGCACGGGCGCGACCATCTGCGCTGCGGCGCCGGCG
ACTCAGCGCTGCCTCAGTCTGCGGTGGGCAGCGGAGGAGTCGTGTCGTGCCTGAGAGCGCAGTCGAGAAG
GTACCGGATCCTCTAGAGTCGACTCCGGAACAACTTCGTATATACCTTTCTATACGAAGTTGTGGCGCGC
CATGGGTTCTCATCATCATCATCATCATGGTATGGCTAGCATGACTGGTGGACAGCAAATGGGTCGGGAT
CTGTACGACGATGACGATAAGGATCTCGCCACCATGGTCGACTCATCACGTCGTAAGTGGAATAAGACAG
GTCACGCAGTCAGAGCTATAGGTCGGCTGAGCTCACTCGAGAACGTCTATATCAAGGCCGACAAGCAGAA
GAACGGCATCAAGGCGAACTTCAAGATCCGCCACAACATCGAGGACGGCGGCGTGCAGCTCGCCTACCAC
TACCAGCAGAACACCCCCATCGGCGACGGCCCCGTGCTGCTGCCCGACAACCACTACCTGAGCGTGCAGT
CCAAACTTTCGAAAGACCCCAACGAGAAGCGCGATCACATGGTCCTGCTGGAGTTCGTGACCGCCGCCGG
GATCACTCTCGGCATGGACGAGCTGTACAAGGGCGGTACCGGAGGGAGCATGGTGAGCAAGGGCGAGGAG
CTGTTCACCGGGGTGGTGCCCATCCTGGTCGAGCTGGACGGCGACGTAAACGGCCACAAGTTCAGCGTGT
CCGGCGAGGGTGAGGGCGATGCCACCTACGGCAAGCTGACCCTGAAGTTCATCTGCACCACCGGCAAGCT
GCCCGTGCCCTGGCCCACCCTCGTGACCACCCTGACCTACGGCGTGCAGTGCTTCAGCCGCTACCCCGAC
CACATGAAGCAGCACGACTTCTTCAAGTCCGCCATGCCCGAAGGCTACATCCAGGAGCGCACCATCTTCT
TCAAGGACGACGGCAACTACAAGACCCGCGCCGAGGTGAAGTTCGAGGGCGACACCCTGGTGAACCGCAT
CGAGCTGAAGGGCATCGACTTCAAGGAGGACGGCAACATCCTGGGGCACAAGCTGGAGTACAACCTGCCG
GACCAACTGACTGAAGAGCAGATCGCAGAATTTAAAGAGGAATTCTCCCTATTTGACAAGGACGGGGATG
GGACAATAACAACCAAGGAGCTGGGGACGGTGATGCGGTCTCTGGGGCAGAACCCCACAGAAGCAGAGCT
GCAGGACATGATCAATGAAGTAGATGCCGACGGTGACGGCACAATCGACTTCCCTGAGTTCCTGACAATG
ATGGCAAGAAAAATGAAATACAGGGACACGGAAGAAGAAATTAGAGAAGCGTTCGGTGTGTTTGATAAGG
ATGGCAATGGCTACATCAGTGCAGCAGAGCTTCGCCACGTGATGACAAACCTTGGAGAGAAGTTAACAGA
TGAAGAGGTTGATGAAATGATCAGGGAAGCAGACATCGATGGGGATGGTCAGGTAAACTACGAAGAGTTT
GTACAAATGATGACAGCGAAGGATAACGGCTAGCACAACTTCGTATATACCTTTCTATACGAAGTTGTGA
ATTCGATATCAAGCTTATCGATAATCAACCTCTGGATTACAAAATTTGTGAAAGATTGACTGGTATTCTT
AACTATGTTGCTCCTTTTACGCTATGTGGATACGCTGCTTTAATGCCTTTGTATCATGCTATTGCTTCCC
GTATGGCTTTCATTTTCTCCTCCTTGTATAAATCCTGGTTGCTGTCTCTTTATGAGGAGTTGTGGCCCGT
TGTCAGGCAACGTGGCGTGGTGTGCACTGTGTTTGCTGACGCAACCCCCACTGGTTGGGGCATTGCCACC
ACCTGTCAGCTCCTTTCCGGGACTTTCGCTTTCCCCCTCCCTATTGCCACGGCGGAACTCATCGCCGCCT
GCCTTGCCCGCTGCTGGACAGGGGCTCGGCTGTTGGGCACTGACAATTCCGTGGTGTTGTCGGGGAAATC
ATCGTCCTTTCCTTGGCTGCTCGCCTATGTTGCCACCTGGATTCTGCGCGGGACGTCCTTCTGCTACGTC
CCTTCGGCCCTCAATCCAGCGGACCTTCCTTCCCGCGGCCTGCTGCCGGCTCTGCGGCCTCTTCCGCGTC
TTCGCCTTCGCCCTCAGACGAGTCGGATCTCCCTTTGGGCCGCCTCCCCGCATCGATACCGAGCGCTGCT
CGAGAGATCTACGGGTGGCATCCCTGTGACCCCTCCCCAGTGCCTCTCCTGGCCCTGGAAGTTGCCACTC
CAGTGCCCACCAGCCTTGTCCTAATAAAATTAAGTTGCATCATTTTGTCTGACTAGGTGTCCTTCTATAA
TATTATGGGGTGGAGGGGGGTGGTATGGAGCAAGGGGCAAGTTGGGAAGACAACCTGTAGGGCCTGCGGG
GTCTATTGGGAACCAAGCTGGAGTGCAGTGGCACAATCTTGGCTCACTGCAATCTCCGCCTCCTGGGTTC
AAGCGATTCTCCTGCCTCAGCCTCCCGAGTTGTTGGGATTCCAGGCATGCATGACCAGGCTCAGCTAATT
TTTGTTTTTTTGGTAGAGACGGGGTTTCACCATATTGGCCAGGCTGGTCTCCAACTCCTAATCTCAGGTG
ATCTACCCACCTTGGCCTCCCAAATTGCTGGGATTACAGGCGTGAACCACTGCTCCCTTCCCTGTCCTTC
TGATTTTGTAGGTAACCACGTGCGGACCGAGCGGCCGCAGGAACCCCTAGTGATGGAGTTGGCCACTCCC
TCTCTGCGCGCTCGCTCGCTCACTGAGGCCGGGCGACCAAAGGTCGCCCGACGCCCGGGCTTTGCCCGGG
CGGCCTCAGTGAGCGAGCGAGCGCGCAGCTGCCTGCAGGGGCGCCTGATGCGGTATTTTCTCCTTACGCA
TCTGTGCGGTATTTCACACCGCATA
[95 nt withheld, positions 3456-3550]
T
[46 nt withheld, positions 3552-3597]
C
[141 nt withheld, positions 3599-3739]
CCTTTGACGTTGGAGTCCACGTTCTTT
[37 nt withheld, positions 3767-3803]
ACTCTATCTCGGGCTATTCTTTTGATTTATAAGGGATTTTGCCGATTTCGGTCTATTGGTTAAAAAATGA
GCTGATTTAACAAAAATTTAACGCGAATTTTAACAAAATATTAACGTTTACAATTTTATGGTGCACTCTC
AGTACAATCTGCTCTGATGCCGCATAGTTAAGCCAGCCCCGACACCCGCCAACACCCGCTGACGCGCCCT
GACGGGCTTGTCTGCTCCCGGCATCCGCTTACAGACAAGCTGTGACCGTCTCCGGGAGCTGCATGTGTCA
GAGGTTTTCACCGTCATCACCGAAACGCGCGAGACGAAAGGGCCTCGTGATACGCCTATTTTTATAGGTT
AATGTCATGATAATAATGGTTTCTTAGACGTCAGGTGGCACTTTTCGGGGAAATGTGCGCGGAACCCCTA
TTTGTTTATTTTTCTAAATACATTCAAATATGTATCCGCTCATGAGACAATAACCCTGATAAATGCTTCA
ATAATATTGAAAAAGGAAGAGTATGAGTATTCAACATTTCCGTGTCGCCCTTATTCCCTTTTTTGCGGCA
TTTTGCCTTCCTGTTTTTGCTCACCCAGAAACGCTGGTGAAAGTAAAAGATGCTGAAGATCAGTTGGGTG
CACGAGTGGGTTACATCGAACTGGATCTCAACAGCGGTAAGATCCTTGAGAGTTTTCGCCCCGAAGAACG
TTTTCCAATGATGAGCACTTTTAAAGTTCTGCTATGTGGCGCGGTATTATCCCGTATTGACGCCGGGCAA
GAGCAACTCGGTCGCCGCATACACTATTCTCAGAATGACTTGGTTGAGTACTCACCAGTCACAGAAAAGC
ATCTTACGGATGGCATGACAGTAAGAGAATTATGCAGTGCTGCCATAACCATGAGTGATAACACTGCGGC
CAACTTACTTCTGACAACGATCGGAGGACCGAAGGAGCTAACCGCTTTTTTGCACAACATGGGGGATCAT
GTAACTCGCCTTGATCGTTGGGAACCGGAGCTGAATGAAGCCATACCAAACGACGAGCGTGACACCACGA
TGCCTGTAGCAATGGCAACAACGTTGCGCAAACTATTAACTGGCGAACTACTTACTCTAGCTTCCCGGCA
ACAATTAATAGACTGGATGGAGGCGGATAAAGTTGCAGGACCACTTCTGCGCTCGGCCCTTCCGGCTGGC
TGGTTTATTGCTGATAAATCTGGAGCCGGTGAGCGTGGGTCTCGCGGTATCATTGCAGCACTGGGGCCAG
ATGGTAAGCCCTCCCGTATCGTAGTTATCTACACGACGGGGAGTCAGGCAACTATGGATGAACGAAATAG
ACAGATCGCTGAGATAGGTGCCTCACTGATTAAGCATTGGTAACTGTCAGACCAAGTTTACTCATATATA
CTTTAGATTGATTTAAAACTTCATTTTTAATTTAAAAGGATCTAGGTGAAGATCCTTTTTGATAATCTCA
TGACCAAAATCCCTTAACGTGAGTTTTCGTTCCACTGAGCGTCAGACCCCGTAGAAAAGATCAAAGGATC
TTCTTGAGATCCTTTTTTTCTGCGCGTAATCTGCTGCTTGCAAACAAAAAAACCACCGCTACCAGCGGTG
GTTTGTTTGCCGGATCAAGAGCTACCAACTCTTTTTCCGAAGGTAACTGGCTTCAGCAGAGCGCAGATAC
CAAATACTGTTCTTCTAGTGTAGCCGTAGTTAGGCCACCACTTCAAGAACTCTGTAGCACCGCCTACATA
CCTCGCTCTGCTAATCCTGTTACCAGTGGCTGCTGCCAGTGGCGATAAGTCGTGTCTTACCGGGTTGGAC
TCAAGACGATAGTTACCGGATAAGGCGCAGCGGTCGGGCTGAACGGGGGGTTCGTGCACACAGCCCAGCT
TGGAGCGAACGACCTACACCGAACTGAGATACCTACAGCGTGAGCTATGAGAAAGCGCCACGCTTCCCGA
AGGGAGAAAGGCGGACAGGTATCCGGTAAGCGGCAGGGTCGGAACAGGAGAGCGCACGAGGGAGCTTCCA
GGGGGAAACGCCTGGTATCTTTATAGTCCTGTCGGGTTTCGCCACCTCTGACTTGAGCGTCGATTTTTGT
GATGCTCGTCAGGGGGGCGGAGCCTATGGAAAAACGCCAGCAACGCGGCCTTTTTACGGTTCCTGGCCTT
TTGCTGGCCTTTTGCTCACATGT
Features (pLannotate 1.2.2; 16 found; start..end, strand, type, name):
     12..39      +  repeat_region  AAV2 ITR (fragment): inverted terminal repeat of adeno-associated virus serotype 2 inverted
     68..95      +  repeat_region  AAV2 ITR (fragment): inverted terminal repeat of adeno-associated virus serotype 2 inverted
    175..622     +  promoter       hSyn promoter: human synapsin I promoter; confers neuron-specific expression (Kügler et al., 2003)
    636..653     +  misc_feature   MCS (fragment): pUC18/19 multiple cloning site
    702..2051    +  CDS            GCaMP6f: improved fluorescent protein-based calcium sensor (Chen et al., 2013)
   2099..2123    +  misc_feature   MCS (fragment): pBluescript multiple cloning site
   2123..2711    +  misc_feature   WPRE: woodchuck hepatitis virus posttranscriptional regulatory element
   2743..3219    +  polyA_signal   hGH poly(A) signal: human growth hormone polyadenylation signal
   3259..3399    +  repeat_region  AAV2 ITR: inverted terminal repeat of adeno-associated virus serotype 2 inverted
   3404..3455    -  misc_feature   bom (fragment): basis of mobility region from pBR322
   3474..3929    +  rep_origin     f1 ori (sequence partly withheld): f1 bacteriophage origin of replication; arrow indicates direction of (+) strand synthesis
   3930..3979    -  misc_feature   bom (fragment): basis of mobility region from pBR322
   4081..4116    -  CDS            rop (fragment): Rop protein, which maintains plasmids at low copy number; rop
   4211..4315    +  promoter       AmpR promoter: bla
   4316..5176    +  CDS            AmpR: β-lactamase; bla; confers resistance to ampicillin, carbenicillin, and related antibiotics
   5347..5935    +  rep_origin     ori: high-copy-number ColE1/pMB1/pBR322/pUC origin of replication
