[The description below was written by a language model from this plasmid's Addgene catalogue record and pLannotate feature annotations shown in this document.]
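Description:
pAAV-hSyn-FAS-GCaMP6f-WPRE is an adeno-associated virus transfer plasmid of about 6 kb, built on a pAAV-hSyn-insert-WPRE-hGHpA backbone, for neuron-specific, Cre-Off expression of the calcium indicator GCaMP6f. In bacteria it is maintained through a high-copy ColE1/pUC-type origin and selected with ampicillin via the β-lactamase gene. An f1 phage origin is also present in the backbone. The expression cassette lies between AAV2 inverted terminal repeats, which allow it to be packaged into recombinant AAV particles. In the sequenced record the 3′ ITR is annotated in full, whereas only short fragments of the 5′ ITR were detected, a common outcome for these repeat structures in sequencing and annotation.

Within the ITRs, the human synapsin I promoter drives GCaMP6f in the forward orientation, so the sensor is expressed by default in transduced neurons. The catalogue lists N-terminal 6xHis and Xpress tags on the insert, which was cloned between BamHI and EcoRV sites. Downstream, the WPRE enhances transcript stability and expression, and the human growth hormone polyadenylation signal terminates the message. According to the catalogue entry, the coding sequence is associated with LoxFAS sites, a variant lox site, so that Cre recombinase switches expression off. GCaMP6f is therefore not produced in Cre-expressing neurons. The lox sites themselves are not annotated in the feature table, so their exact positions and orientation cannot be confirmed from it. The associated publication concerns spectrally resolved fiber photometry, consistent with using this vector to record calcium activity from Cre-negative neuronal populations in Cre driver animals.
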