Addgene plasmid #216277: pAAV-hSyn-FAS-GCaMP6f-WPRE
Purpose: AAV vector with hSynapsin promoter and LoxFAS sites for Cre-Off expression of GCaMP6f (GCaMP6f will not be expressed in neurons that express Cre recombinase)
Depositing lab: Guohong Cui. Depositing organization: National Institute of Environmental Health Sciences (NIEHS). Publication: Spectrally Resolved Fiber Photometry for Multi-component Analysis of Brain Circuits. Meng C, Zhou J, Papaneri A, Peddada T, Xu K, Cui G. Neuron. 2018 May 16;98(4):707-717.e4. doi: 10.1016/j.neuron.2018.04.012. Epub 2018 May 3. PubMed 29731250.
Backbone
  Vector backbone: pAAV-hSyn-insert-WPRE-hGHpA
  Backbone manufacturer: Bryan Roth
  Backbone size w/o insert (bp): 4536
  Total vector size (bp): 6007
  Vector type: AAV, Cre/Lox
Growth in bacteria
  Bacterial resistance: Ampicillin, 100 μg/mL
  Growth temperature: 37°C
  Growth strain: NEB Stable
  Copy number: High Copy
Gene/Insert
  Gene/Insert name: GCaMP6f
  Insert size (bp): 1362
  Promoter: human synapsin 1 (hSyn)
  Tag / fusion protein: 6XHIS (N terminal on insert); Xpress (N terminal on insert)
  Cloning method: Restriction Enzyme; 5′ cloning site BamHI (not destroyed); 3′ cloning site EcoRV (not destroyed)
  Sequencing primers: 5′ hSyn-Fwd, TCGTGTCGTGCCTGAGAGCG; 3′ WPRE-Rev, GCAGCGTATCCACATAG
Resource information
  A portion of this plasmid was derived from a plasmid made by: Douglas Kim & GENIE Project (Addgene plasmid 40755); Ultrasensitive fluorescent proteins for imaging neuronal activity. Chen TW, Wardill TJ, Sun Y, Pulver SR, Renninger SL, Baohan A, Schreiter ER, Kerr RA, Orger MB, Jayaraman V, Looger LL, Svoboda K, Kim DS. Nature. 2013 Jul 18;499(7458):295-300. doi: 10.1038/nature12354. 10.1038/nature12354 PubMed 23868258
Terms and licenses: Academic/Nonprofit Terms; Industry Terms: Not Available to Industry
How to cite: pAAV-hSyn-FAS-GCaMP6f-WPRE was a gift from Guohong Cui (Addgene plasmid # 216277 ; http://n2t.net/addgene:216277 ; RRID:Addgene_216277)
