>Addgene plasmid #216277 | pAAV-hSyn-FAS-GCaMP6f-WPRE | depositor partial sequence | sequence record 427245 | Insert confirmed using primers for Ef1a-3'-Fwd and WPRE-5'-Rev
TTCGTATATACCTTTCTATACGAAGTTGTGGCGCGCCATGGGTTCTCATCATCATCATCATCATGGTATG
GCTAGCATGACTGGTGGACAGCAAATGGGTCGGGATCTGTACGACGATGACGATAAGGATCTCGCCACCA
TGGTCGACTCATCACGTCGTAAGTGGAATAAGACAGGTCACGCAGTCAGAGCTATAGGTCGGCTGAGCTC
ACTCGAGAACGTCTATATCAAGGCCGACAAGCAGAAGAACGGCATCAAGGCGAACTTCAAGATCCGCCAC
AACATCGAGGACGGCGGCGTGCAGCTCGCCTACCACTACCAGCAGAACACCCCCATCGGCGACGGCCCCG
TGCTGCTGCCCGACAACCACTACCTGAGCGTGCAGTCCAAACTTTCGAAAGACCCCAACGAGAAGCGCGA
TCACATGGTCCTGCTGGAGTTCGTGACCGCCGCCGGGATCACTCTCGGCATGGACGAGCTGTACAAGGGC
GGTACCGGAGGGAGCATGGTGAGCAAGGGCGAGGAGCTGTTCACCGGGGTGGTGCCCATCCTGGTCGAGC
TGGACGGCGACGTAAACGGCCACAAGTTCAGCGTGTCCGGCGAGGGTGAGGGCGATGCCACCTACGGCAA
GCTGACCCTGAAGTTCATCTGCACCACCGGCAAGCTGCCCGTGCCCTGGCCCACCCTCGTGACCACCCTG
ACCTACGGCGTGCAGTGCTTCAGCCGCTACCCCGACCACATGAAGCAGCACGACTTCTTCAAGTCCGCCA
TGCCCGAAGGCTACATCCAGGAGCGCACCATCTTCTTCAAGGACGACGGCAACTACAAGACCCGCGCCGA
GGTGAAGTTCGAGGGCGACACCCTGGTGAACCGCATCGAGCTGAAGGGCATCGACTTCAAGGAGGACGGC
AACATCCTGGGGCACAAGCTGGAGTACAACCTGCCGGACCAACTGACTGAAGAGCAGATCGCAGAATTTA
AAGAGGAATTCTCCCTATTTGACAAGGACGGGGATGGGACAATAACAACCAAGGAGCTGGGGACGGTGAT
GCGGTCTCTGGGGCAGAACCCCACAGAAGCAGAGCTGCAGGACATGATCAATGAAGTAGATGCCGACGGT
GACGGCACAATCGACTTCCCTGAGTTCCTGACAATGATGGCAAGAAAAATGAAATACAGGGACACGGAAG
AAGAAATTAGAGAAGCGTTCGGTGTGTTTGATAAGGATGGCAATGGCTACATCAGTGCAGCAGAGCTTCG
CCACGTGATGACAAACCTTGGAGAGAAGTTAACAGATGAAGAGGTTGATGAAATGATCAGGGAAGCAGAC
ATCGATGGGGATGGTCAGGTAAACTACGAAGAGTTTGTACAAATGATGACAGCGAAGGATAACGGCTAGC
ACAACTTCGTATATACCTTTCTATACGAAGTTGTGAATTCGATATCAAGCTTATCGATAATCAACCTCTG
GATTACAAAATTTGT
